Addgene plasmid #27346: LeGO-iCer2
Depositing lab: Boris Fehse. Depositing organization: Universitaetsklinikum Hamburg-Eppendorf. Publication: A multicolor panel of novel lentiviral "gene ontology" (LeGO) vectors for functional gene analysis. Weber K, Bartsch U, Stocking C, Fehse B. Mol Ther. 2008 Apr . 16(4):698-706. 10.1038/mt.2008.6 PubMed 18362927.
Backbone
  Vector backbone: LeGO
  Backbone size w/o insert (bp): 7829
  Vector type: Mammalian Expression, Lentiviral
Growth in bacteria
  Bacterial resistance: Ampicillin, 100 μg/mL
  Growth temperature: 37°C
  Growth strain: Stbl3
  Growth instructions: Any (like TOP10, XL10-Gold or Stbl)
  Copy number: High Copy
Gene/Insert
  Gene/Insert name: SFFV promoter, IRES-Cerulean
  Cloning method: Restriction Enzyme
  Sequencing primers: 5′ GAGCTCACAACCCCTCACTC
Resource information
  A portion of this plasmid was derived from a plasmid made by: The Cerulean cDNA is from the lab of Dave Piston (http://medschool.mc.vanderbilt.edu/piston_lab). The lenti backbone is a derivative of pLentiLox3.7 developed at the MIT (http://web.mit.edu/jacks-lab/protocols/pll37.htm).
Terms and licenses: Academic/Nonprofit Terms; Industry Terms: Not Available to Industry
Depositor comments: HIV-1 derived third generation lentiviral vector for the expression of a cDNA cloned into the multiple cloning site (BamHI, EcoRI, SbfI, StuI, NotI). An internal ribosome entry site (IRES) is used to express the marker gene. Use second generation (like psPAX2) or third generation (like pMDLg/pRRE + pRSV-Rev) systems for packaging in addition to a VSV-G expressing plasmid (or another envelope protein). Please visit the LeGO-Vector home page for more information: http://www.LentiGO-Vectors.de
How to cite: LeGO-iCer2 was a gift from Boris Fehse (Addgene plasmid # 27346 ; http://n2t.net/addgene:27346 ; RRID:Addgene_27346)
