[The description below was written by a language model from this plasmid's Addgene catalogue record and pLannotate feature annotations shown in this document.]
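Description:
LeGO-iCer2 is an HIV-1-derived third-generation lentiviral vector from the LeGO ("lentiviral gene ontology") series, built on a derivative of the pLentiLox3.7 backbone and intended for expressing a cDNA of interest in mammalian cells together with a cyan fluorescent marker. The 7,829 bp plasmid is propagated in E. coli through a high-copy ColE1/pUC-type origin and selected with ampicillin (AmpR, β-lactamase).

The viral genome is transcribed in packaging cells from a CMV enhancer/promoter fused to a truncated 5' LTR, which makes production independent of Tat. It is followed by the HIV-1 Ψ packaging signal with a gag fragment, the Rev response element for Rev-dependent nuclear export, and the cPPT/CTS, an element that generally improves transduction. The internal expression cassette is driven by the spleen focus-forming virus (SFFV) LTR promoter. Downstream of it lies a multiple cloning site (BamHI, EcoRI, SbfI, StuI, NotI) for the user's cDNA, then an EMCV IRES and Cerulean, so that the inserted gene and the marker are translated from a single bicistronic transcript and transduced cells can be identified by fluorescence. As deposited, no cDNA is present. Two loxP sites in the same orientation flank the SFFV–MCS–IRES–Cerulean unit, an arrangement that would allow Cre-mediated excision of the cassette. A WPRE after the second loxP site enhances transcript expression, and the genome ends in a second truncated LTR, annotated by the software as a 5' LTR but located at the 3' position.

Particles are produced by co-transfection with second- or third-generation packaging plasmids plus an envelope plasmid such as one encoding VSV-G. The vector belongs to a multicolor panel designed for functional gene analysis.
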