Features (pLannotate 1.2.2; 23 found; start..end, strand, type, name):
     31..83      -  misc_feature   bom (fragment): basis of mobility region from pBR322
    238..617     +  enhancer       CMV enhancer: human cytomegalovirus immediate early enhancer
    618..817     +  promoter       CMV promoter: human cytomegalovirus (CMV) immediate early promoter
    835..1015    +  LTR            5' LTR (truncated): truncated 5' long terminal repeat (LTR) from HIV-1
   1062..1187    +  misc_feature   HIV-1 Ψ: packaging signal of human immunodeficiency virus type 1
   1171..1509    +  CDS            HIV-1 gag (fragment): gag protein from human immunodeficiency virus 1; gag
   1686..1919    +  misc_feature   RRE: The Rev response element (RRE) of HIV-1 allows for Rev-dependent mRNA export from the nucleus to the cytoplasm.
   2296..2396    +  CDS            Rev (fragment): human immunodeficiency virus 1 (HIV-1) Rev protein; rev; enhances nuclear export of unspliced and incompletely spliced viral mRNAs
   2446..2563    +  misc_feature   cPPT/CTS: central polypurine tract and central termination sequence of HIV-1
   2621..2645    -  misc_feature   MCS (fragment): pBluescript multiple cloning site
   2680..2713    +  protein_bind   loxP: Cre-mediated recombination occurs in the 8-bp core sequence (GCATACAT). Cre recombinase
   2784..3190    +  promoter       SFFV promoter: spleen focus-forming virus long terminal repeat (LTR) promoter
   3387..3849    +  misc_feature   IRES: internal ribosome entry site (IRES) of the encephalomyocarditis virus (EMCV)
   3863..4582    +  CDS            mCerulean: enhanced monomeric variant of CFP (Rizzo et al., 2004) mammalian codon-optimized
   4629..4662    +  protein_bind   loxP: Cre-mediated recombination occurs in the 8-bp core sequence (GCATACAT). Cre recombinase
   4695..4718    +  misc_feature   MCS (fragment): pBluescript multiple cloning site
   4718..5306    +  misc_feature   WPRE: woodchuck hepatitis virus posttranscriptional regulatory element
   5307..5326    +  misc_feature   MCS (fragment): pBluescript multiple cloning site
   5328..5828    +  CDS            nef (fragment): NEF_HV1LA - Experimental evidence at protein level: Swiss-Prot protein existence level 1. Extracellular Nef protein targets CD4(+) T-lymphocytes for apoptosis by interacting with CXCR4 surface receptors. From Human immunodeficiency virus type 1 group M subtype B (isolate Lai) (HIV-1).
   5835..6015    +  LTR            5' LTR (truncated): truncated 5' long terminal repeat (LTR) from HIV-1
   6077..6665    -  rep_origin     ori: high-copy-number ColE1/pMB1/pBR322/pUC origin of replication
   6836..7696    -  CDS            AmpR: β-lactamase; bla; confers resistance to ampicillin, carbenicillin, and related antibiotics
   7697..7801    -  promoter       AmpR promoter: bla
>Addgene plasmid #27346 | LeGO-iCer2 | depositor full sequence | sequence record 12893 | Author sequence
GTCGACGGATCGGGAGATCTCCCGATCCCCTATGGTGCACTCTCAGTACAATCTGCTCTGATGCCGCATA
GTTAAGCCAGTATCTGCTCCCTGCTTGTGTGTTGGAGGTCGCTGAGTAGTGCGCGAGCAAAATTTAAGCT
ACAACAAGGCAAGGCTTGACCGACAATTGCATGAAGAATCTGCTTAGGGTTAGGCGTTTTGCGCTGCTTC
GCGATGTACGGGCCAGATATACGCGTTGACATTGATTATTGACTAGTTATTAATAGTAATCAATTACGGG
GTCATTAGTTCATAGCCCATATATGGAGTTCCGCGTTACATAACTTACGGTAAATGGCCCGCCTGGCTGA
CCGCCCAACGACCCCCGCCCATTGACGTCAATAATGACGTATGTTCCCATAGTAACGCCAATAGGGACTT
TCCATTGACGTCAATGGGTGGAGTATTTACGGTAAACTGCCCACTTGGCAGTACATCAAGTGTATCATAT
GCCAAGTACGCCCCCTATTGACGTCAATGACGGTAAATGGCCCGCCTGGCATTATGCCCAGTACATGACC
TTATGGGACTTTCCTACTTGGCAGTACATCTACGTATTAGTCATCGCTATTACCATGGTGATGCGGTTTT
GGCAGTACATCAATGGGCGTGGATAGCGGTTTGACTCACGGGGATTTCCAAGTCTCCACCCCATTGACGT
CAATGGGAGTTTGTTTTGGCACCAAAATCAACGGGACTTTCCAAAATGTCGTAACAACTCCGCCCCATTG
ACGCAAATGGGCGGTAGGCGTGTACGGTGGGAGGTCTATATAAGCAGCGCGTTTTGCCTGTACTGGGTCT
CTCTGGTTAGACCAGATCTGAGCCTGGGAGCTCTCTGGCTAACTAGGGAACCCACTGCTTAAGCCTCAAT
AAAGCTTGCCTTGAGTGCTTCAAGTAGTGTGTGCCCGTCTGTTGTGTGACTCTGGTAACTAGAGATCCCT
CAGACCCTTTTAGTCAGTGTGGAAAATCTCTAGCAGTGGCGCCCGAACAGGGACTTGAAAGCGAAAGGGA
AACCAGAGGAGCTCTCTCGACGCAGGACTCGGCTTGCTGAAGCGCGCACGGCAAGAGGCGAGGGGCGGCG
ACTGGTGAGTACGCCAAAAATTTTGACTAGCGGAGGCTAGAAGGAGAGAGATGGGTGCGAGAGCGTCAGT
ATTAAGCGGGGGAGAATTAGATCGCGATGGGAAAAAATTCGGTTAAGGCCAGGGGGAAAGAAAAAATATA
AATTAAAACATATAGTATGGGCAAGCAGGGAGCTAGAACGATTCGCAGTTAATCCTGGCCTGTTAGAAAC
ATCAGAAGGCTGTAGACAAATACTGGGACAGCTACAACCATCCCTTCAGACAGGATCAGAAGAACTTAGA
TCATTATATAATACAGTAGCAACCCTCTATTGTGTGCATCAAAGGATAGAGATAAAAGACACCAAGGAAG
CTTTAGACAAGATAGAGGAAGAGCAAAACAAAAGTAAGACCACCGCACAGCAAGCGGCCGGCCGCGCTGA
TCTTCAGACCTGGAGGAGGAGATATGAGGGACAATTGGAGAAGTGAATTATATAAATATAAAGTAGTAAA
AATTGAACCATTAGGAGTAGCACCCACCAAGGCAAAGAGAAGAGTGGTGCAGAGAGAAAAAAGAGCAGTG
GGAATAGGAGCTTTGTTCCTTGGGTTCTTGGGAGCAGCAGGAAGCACTATGGGCGCAGCGTCAATGACGC
TGACGGTACAGGCCAGACAATTATTGTCTGGTATAGTGCAGCAGCAGAACAATTTGCTGAGGGCTATTGA
GGCGCAACAGCATCTGTTGCAACTCACAGTCTGGGGCATCAAGCAGCTCCAGGCAAGAATCCTGGCTGTG
GAAAGATACCTAAAGGATCAACAGCTCCTGGGGATTTGGGGTTGCTCTGGAAAACTCATTTGCACCACTG
CTGTGCCTTGGAATGCTAGTTGGAGTAATAAATCTCTGGAACAGATTTGGAATCACACGACCTGGATGGA
GTGGGACAGAGAAATTAACAATTACACAAGCTTAATACACTCCTTAATTGAAGAATCGCAAAACCAGCAA
GAAAAGAATGAACAAGAATTATTGGAATTAGATAAATGGGCAAGTTTGTGGAATTGGTTTAACATAACAA
ATTGGCTGTGGTATATAAAATTATTCATAATGATAGTAGGAGGCTTGGTAGGTTTAAGAATAGTTTTTGC
TGTACTTTCTATAGTGAATAGAGTTAGGCAGGGATATTCACCATTATCGTTTCAGACCCACCTCCCAACC
CCGAGGGGACCCGACAGGCCCGAAGGAATAGAAGAAGAAGGTGGAGAGAGAGACAGAGACAGATCCATTC
GATTAGTGAACGGATCGGCACTGCGTGCGCCAATTCTGCAGACAAATGGCAGTATTCATCCACAATTTTA
AAAGAAAAGGGGGGATTGGGGGGTACAGTGCAGGGGAAAGAATAGTAGACATAATAGCAACAGACATACA
AACTAAAGAATTACAAAAACAAATTACAAAAATTCAAAATTTTCGGGTTTATTACAGGGACAGCAGAGAT
CCAGTTTGGTTAGTACCGGGCCCGCTCTAGTCGAGGTCGACGGTATCGATAAGCTCGCTTCACGAGATTC
CAGCAGGTCGAGGGACCTAATAACTTCGTATAGCATACATTATACGAAGTTATATTAAGGGTTCCAAGCT
TAAGCGGCCGGCCGCTGAAAGACCCCACCTGTAGGTTTGGCAAGCTAGCTGCAGTAACGCCATTTTGCAA
GGCATGGAAAAATACCAAACCAAGAATAGAGAAGTTCAGATCAAGGGCGGGTACATGAAAATAGCTAACG
TTGGGCCAAACAGGATATCTGCGGTGAGCAGTTTCGGCCCCGGCCCGGGGCCAAGAACAGATGGTCACCG
CAGTTTCGGCCCCGGCCCGAGGCCAAGAACAGATGGTCCCCAGATATGGCCCAACCCTCAGCAGTTTCTT
AAGACCCATCAGATGTTTCCAGGCTCCCCCAAGGACCTGAAATGACCCTGCGCCTTATTTGAATTAACCA
ATCAGCCTGCTTCTCGCTTCTGTTCGCGCGCTTCTGCTTCCCGAGCTCTATAAAAGAGCTCACAACCCCT
CACTCGGCGCGCCAGTCCTCCGATTGACTGAGTCGCCCGGATCCCAGTGTGGTGGTACGGGAATTCCTGC
AGGCCTCGACGAGGGCCGGCGCGCCGCGGCCGCTACGTAAATTCCGCCCCCCCCCCCCCTCTCCCTCCCC
CCCCCCTAACGTTACTGGCCGAAGCCGCTTGGAATAAGGCCGGTGTGCGTTTGTCTATATGTTATTTTCC
ACCATATTGCCGTCTTTTGGCAATGTGAGGGCCCGGAAACCTGGCCCTGTCTTCTTGACGAGCATTCCTA
GGGGTCTTTCCCCTCTCGCCAAAGGAATGCAAGGTCTGTTGAATGTCGTGAAGGAAGCAGTTCCTCTGGA
AGCTTCTTGAAGACAAACAACGTCTGTAGCGACCCTTTGCAGGCAGCGGAACCCCCCACCTGGCGACAGG
TGCCTCTGCGGCCAAAAGCCACGTGTATAAGATACACCTGCAAAGGCGGCACAACCCCAGTGCCACGTTG
TGAGTTGGATAGTTGTGGAAAGAGTCAAATGGCTCTCCTCAAGCGTATTCAACAAGGGGCTGAAGGATGC
CCAGAAGGTACCCCATTGTATGGGATCTGATCTGGGGCCTCGGTGCACATGCTTTACATGTGTTTAGTCG
AGGTTAAAAAAACGTCTAGGCCCCCCGAACCACGGGGACGTGGTTTTCCTTTGAAAAACACGATGATAAT
ATGGCCACAACCATGGTGAGCAAGGGCGAGGAGCTGTTCACCGGGGTGGTGCCCATCCTGGTCGAGCTGG
ACGGCGACGTAAACGGCCACAAGTTCAGCGTGTCCGGCGAGGGCGAGGGCGATGCCACCTACGGCAAGCT
GACCCTGAAGTTCATCTGCACCACCGGCAAGCTGCCCGTGCCCTGGCCCACCCTCGTGACCACCCTGACC
TGGGGCGTGCAGTGCTTCGCCCGCTACCCCGACCACATGAAGCAGCACGACTTCTTCAAGTCCGCCATGC
CCGAAGGCTACGTCCAGGAGCGCACCATCTTCTTCAAGGACGACGGCAACTACAAGACCCGCGCCGAGGT
GAAGTTCGAGGGCGACACCCTGGTGAACCGCATCGAGCTGAAGGGCATCGACTTCAAGGAGGACGGCAAC
ATCCTGGGGCACAAGCTGGAGTACAACGCCATCAGCGACAACGTCTATATCACCGCCGACAAGCAGAAGA
ACGGCATCAAGGCCAACTTCAAGATCCGCCACAACATCGAGGACGGCAGCGTGCAGCTCGCCGACCACTA
CCAGCAGAACACCCCCATCGGCGACGGCCCCGTGCTGCTGCCCGACAACCACTACCTGAGCACCCAGTCC
AAGCTGAGCAAAGACCCCAACGAGAAGCGCGATCACATGGTCCTGCTGGAGTTCGTGACCGCCGCCGGGA
TCACTCTCGGCATGGACGAGCTGTACAAGTAAAGCGGCCGGCCGCCAGCACAGTGGTCGAAATTCGTCGA
GGGACCTAATAACTTCGTATAGCATACATTATACGAAGTTATACATGTTTAAGGGTTCCGGTTCCACTAG
GTACAATTCGATATCAAGCTTATCGATAATCAACCTCTGGATTACAAAATTTGTGAAAGATTGACTGGTA
TTCTTAACTATGTTGCTCCTTTTACGCTATGTGGATACGCTGCTTTAATGCCTTTGTATCATGCTATTGC
TTCCCGTATGGCTTTCATTTTCTCCTCCTTGTATAAATCCTGGTTGCTGTCTCTTTATGAGGAGTTGTGG
CCCGTTGTCAGGCAACGTGGCGTGGTGTGCACTGTGTTTGCTGACGCAACCCCCACTGGTTGGGGCATTG
CCACCACCTGTCAGCTCCTTTCCGGGACTTTCGCTTTCCCCCTCCCTATTGCCACGGCGGAACTCATCGC
CGCCTGCCTTGCCCGCTGCTGGACAGGGGCTCGGCTGTTGGGCACTGACAATTCCGTGGTGTTGTCGGGG
AAATCATCGTCCTTTCCTTGGCTGCTCGCCTGTGTTGCCACCTGGATTCTGCGCGGGACGTCCTTCTGCT
ACGTCCCTTCGGCCCTCAATCCAGCGGACCTTCCTTCCCGCGGCCTGCTGCCGGCTCTGCGGCCTCTTCC
GCGTCTTCGCCTTCGCCCTCAGACGAGTCGGATCTCCCTTTGGGCCGCCTCCCCGCATCGATACCGTCGA
CCTCGATCGAGACCTAGAAAAACATGGAGCAATCACAAGTAGCAATACAGCAGCTACCAATGCTGATTGT
GCCTGGCTAGAAGCACAAGAGGAGGAGGAGGTGGGTTTTCCAGTCACACCTCAGGTACCTTTAAGACCAA
TGACTTACAAGGCAGCTGTAGATCTTAGCCACTTTTTAAAAGAAAAGGGGGGACTGGAAGGGCTAATTCA
CTCCCAACGAAGACAAGATATCCTTGATCTGTGGATCTACCACACACAAGGCTACTTCCCTGATTGGCAG
AACTACACACCAGGGCCAGGGATCAGATATCCACTGACCTTTGGATGGTGCTACAAGCTAGTACCAGTTG
AGCAAGAGAAGGTAGAAGAAGCCAATGAAGGAGAGAACACCCGCTTGTTACACCCTGTGAGCCTGCATGG
GATGGATGACCCGGAGAGAGAAGTATTAGAGTGGAGGTTTGACAGCCGCCTAGCATTTCATCACATGGCC
CGAGAGCTGCATCCGGACTGTACTGGGTCTCTCTGGTTAGACCAGATCTGAGCCTGGGAGCTCTCTGGCT
AACTAGGGAACCCACTGCTTAAGCCTCAATAAAGCTTGCCTTGAGTGCTTCAAGTAGTGTGTGCCCGTCT
GTTGTGTGACTCTGGTAACTAGAGATCCCTCAGACCCTTTTAGTCAGTGTGGAAAATCTCTAGCAGCATG
TGAGCAAAAGGCCAGCAAAAGGCCAGGAACCGTAAAAAGGCCGCGTTGCTGGCGTTTTTCCATAGGCTCC
GCCCCCCTGACGAGCATCACAAAAATCGACGCTCAAGTCAGAGGTGGCGAAACCCGACAGGACTATAAAG
ATACCAGGCGTTTCCCCCTGGAAGCTCCCTCGTGCGCTCTCCTGTTCCGACCCTGCCGCTTACCGGATAC
CTGTCCGCCTTTCTCCCTTCGGGAAGCGTGGCGCTTTCTCATAGCTCACGCTGTAGGTATCTCAGTTCGG
TGTAGGTCGTTCGCTCCAAGCTGGGCTGTGTGCACGAACCCCCCGTTCAGCCCGACCGCTGCGCCTTATC
CGGTAACTATCGTCTTGAGTCCAACCCGGTAAGACACGACTTATCGCCACTGGCAGCAGCCACTGGTAAC
AGGATTAGCAGAGCGAGGTATGTAGGCGGTGCTACAGAGTTCTTGAAGTGGTGGCCTAACTACGGCTACA
CTAGAAGAACAGTATTTGGTATCTGCGCTCTGCTGAAGCCAGTTACCTTCGGAAAAAGAGTTGGTAGCTC
TTGATCCGGCAAACAAACCACCGCTGGTAGCGGTGGTTTTTTTGTTTGCAAGCAGCAGATTACGCGCAGA
AAAAAAGGATCTCAAGAAGATCCTTTGATCTTTTCTACGGGGTCTGACGCTCAGTGGAACGAAAACTCAC
GTTAAGGGATTTTGGTCATGAGATTATCAAAAAGGATCTTCACCTAGATCCTTTTAAATTAAAAATGAAG
TTTTAAATCAATCTAAAGTATATATGAGTAAACTTGGTCTGACAGTTACCAATGCTTAATCAGTGAGGCA
CCTATCTCAGCGATCTGTCTATTTCGTTCATCCATAGTTGCCTGACTCCCCGTCGTGTAGATAACTACGA
TACGGGAGGGCTTACCATCTGGCCCCAGTGCTGCAATGATACCGCGAGACCCACGCTCACCGGCTCCAGA
TTTATCAGCAATAAACCAGCCAGCCGGAAGGGCCGAGCGCAGAAGTGGTCCTGCAACTTTATCCGCCTCC
ATCCAGTCTATTAATTGTTGCCGGGAAGCTAGAGTAAGTAGTTCGCCAGTTAATAGTTTGCGCAACGTTG
TTGCCATTGCTACAGGCATCGTGGTGTCACGCTCGTCGTTTGGTATGGCTTCATTCAGCTCCGGTTCCCA
ACGATCAAGGCGAGTTACATGATCCCCCATGTTGTGCAAAAAAGCGGTTAGCTCCTTCGGTCCTCCGATC
GTTGTCAGAAGTAAGTTGGCCGCAGTGTTATCACTCATGGTTATGGCAGCACTGCATAATTCTCTTACTG
TCATGCCATCCGTAAGATGCTTTTCTGTGACTGGTGAGTACTCAACCAAGTCATTCTGAGAATAGTGTAT
GCGGCGACCGAGTTGCTCTTGCCCGGCGTCAATACGGGATAATACCGCGCCACATAGCAGAACTTTAAAA
GTGCTCATCATTGGAAAACGTTCTTCGGGGCGAAAACTCTCAAGGATCTTACCGCTGTTGAGATCCAGTT
CGATGTAACCCACTCGTGCACCCAACTGATCTTCAGCATCTTTTACTTTCACCAGCGTTTCTGGGTGAGC
AAAAACAGGAAGGCAAAATGCCGCAAAAAAGGGAATAAGGGCGACACGGAAATGTTGAATACTCATACTC
TTCCTTTTTCAATATTATTGAAGCATTTATCAGGGTTATTGTCTCATGAGCGGATACATATTTGAATGTA
TTTAGAAAAATAAACAAATAGGGGTTCCGCGCACATTTCCCCGAAAAGTGCCACCTGAC
