>Addgene plasmid #27346 | LeGO-iCer2 | addgene partial sequence | sequence record 33659 | 27346 with SFFVpro-F (5' CTTCTGCTTCCCGAGCTCTA 3')
GCGCGCCAGTCCTCCGATTGACTGAGTCGCCCGGATCCCAGTGTGGTGGTACGGGAATTCCTGCAGGCCT
CGACGAGGGCCGGCGCGCCGCGGCCGCTACGTAAATTCCGCCCCCCCCCCCCCTC
