>Addgene plasmid #27346 | LeGO-iCer2 | addgene partial sequence | sequence record 33660 | 27346 with EGFP-N
GCTCCTCGCCCTTGCTCACCATGGTTGTGGCCATATTATCATCGTGTTTTTCAAAGGAAAACCACGTCCC
CGTGGTTCGGGGGGCCTAGACGTTTTTTTAACCTCGACTAAACACATGTAAAGCATGTGCACCGAGGCCC
CAGATCAGATCCCATACAATGGGGTACCTTCTGGGCATCCTTCAGCCCCTTGTTGAATACGCTTGAGGAG
AGCCATTTGACTCTTTCCACAACTATCCAACTCACAACGTGGCACTGGGGTTGTGCCGCCTTTGCAGGTG
TATCTTATACACGTGGCTTTTGGCCGCAGAGGCACCTGTCGCCAGGTGGGGGGTTCCGCTGCCTGCAAAG
GGTCGCTACAGACGTTGTTTGTCTTCAAGAAGCTTCCAGAGGAACTGCTTCCTTCACGACATTCAACAGA
CCTTGCATTCCTTTGGCGAGAGGGGAAAGACCCCTAGGAATGCTCGTCAAGAAGACAGGGCCAGGTTTCC
GGGCCCTCACATTGCCAAAAGACGGCAATATGGTGGAAAATAACATATAGACAAACGCACACCGGCCTTA
TTCCAAGCGGCTTCGGCCAGTAACGTTAGGGGGGGGGGAGGGAGAG
